>Addgene plasmid #183147 | pHO-UAS-mScarlet-I | addgene full sequence | sequence record 360583 | Addgene NGS Result
GCCCAGAATACCCTCCTTGACAGTCTTGACGTGCGCAGCTCAGGGGCATGATGTGACTGTCGCCCGTACA
TTTAGCCCATACATCCCCATGTATAATCATTTGCATCCATACATTTTGATGGCCGCACGGCGCGAAGCAA
AAATTACGGCTCCTCGCTGCAGACCTGCGAGCAGGGAAACGCTCCCCTCACAGACGCGTTGAATTGTCCC
CACGCCGCGCCCCTGTAGAGAAATATAAAAGGTTAGGATTTGCCACTGAGGTTCTTCTTTCATATACTTC
CTTTTAAAATCTTGCTAGGATACAGTTCTCACATCACATCCGAACATAAACAACCATGGGTAAGGAAAAG
ACTCACGTTTCGAGGCCGCGATTAAATTCCAACATGGATGCTGATTTATATGGGTATAAATGGGCTCGCG
ATAATGTCGGGCAATCAGGTGCGACAATCTATCGATTGTATGGGAAGCCCGATGCGCCAGAGTTGTTTCT
GAAACATGGCAAAGGTAGCGTTGCCAATGATGTTACAGATGAGATGGTCAGACTAAACTGGCTGACGGAA
TTTATGCCTCTTCCGACCATCAAGCATTTTATCCGTACTCCTGATGATGCATGGTTACTCACCACTGCGA
TCCCCGGCAAAACAGCATTCCAGGTATTAGAAGAATATCCTGATTCAGGTGAAAATATTGTTGATGCGCT
GGCAGTGTTCCTGCGCCGGTTGCATTCGATTCCTGTTTGTAATTGTCCTTTTAACAGCGATCGCGTATTT
CGTCTCGCTCAGGCGCAATCACGAATGAATAACGGTTTGGTTGATGCGAGTGATTTTGATGACGAGCGTA
ATGGCTGGCCTGTTGAACAAGTCTGGAAAGAAATGCATAAGCTTTTGCCATTCTCACCGGATTCAGTCGT
CACTCATGGTGATTTCTCACTTGATAACCTTATTTTTGACGAGGGGAAATTAATAGGTTGTATTGATGTT
GGACGAGTCGGAATCGCAGACCGATACCAGGATCTTGCCATCCTATGGAACTGCCTCGGTGAGTTTTCTC
CTTCATTACAGAAACGGCTTTTTCAAAAATATGGTATTGATAATCCTGATATGAATAAATTGCAGTTTCA
TTTGATGCTCGATGAGTTTTTCTAATCAGTACTGACAATAAAAAGATTCTTGTTTTCAAGAACTTGTCAT
TTGTATAGTTTTTTTATATTGTAGTTGTTCTATTTTAATCAAATGTTAGCGTGATTTATATTTTTTTTCG
CCTCGACATCATCTGCCCAGATGCGAAGTTAAGTGCGCAGAAAGTAATATCATGCGTCAATCGTATGTGA
ATGCTGGTCGCTATACTGCTGTCGATTCGATACTAACGCCGCCATCCAGTGTCGAAAACGAGCTCGAATT
CCTGGGGGAACAACTTCACAGAATGTTTTGTCATATTGTCGAAGTGGTCACAAAACAAGAGAAGTTCCGC
CAATTATAAAAAGGGAACCCGTATATTTCAGCTTCACGGATGATTTCCAGGGTGAGAGTACTGTATATGG
GCTTACGATAGAAGGCCATAAAAATTTCTTGCTTGGCAACAAAATAGAAGTGAAATCATGTCGAGGCTGC
TGTGTGGGAGAACAGCATAAAATATCACAAAAAAAGAATCTAAAACACTGTGTTGCTTGTCCCAGAAAGG
GAATCAAGTATTTTTATAAAGATTGGAGTGGTAAAAATCGAGTATGTGCTAGATGCTATGGAAGATACAA
ATTCAGCGGTCATCACTGTATAAATTGCAAGTATGTACCAGAAGCACGTGAAGTGAAAAAGGCAAAAGAC
AAAGGCGAAAAATTGGGCATTACGCCCGAAGGTTTGCCAGTTAAAGGACCAGAGTGTATAAAATGTGGCG
GAATCTTACAGTGGCCTATGCGGCCGCTCTAGAACTAGTGGATCGATCCCCAATTCGCCCTATAGTGAGT
CGTATTACAATTCACTGGCCGTCGTTTTACAACGTCGTGACTGGGAAAACCCTGGCGTTACCCAACTTAA
TCGCCTTGCAGCACATCCCCCTTTCGCCAGCTGGCGTAATAGCGAAGAGGCCCGCACCGATCGCCCTTCC
CAACAGTTGCGCAGCCTGAATGGCGAATGGCGCCTGATGCGGTATTTTCTCCTTACGCATCTGTGCGGTA
TTTCACACCGCATA
[95 nt withheld, positions 2185-2279]
T
[46 nt withheld, positions 2281-2326]
C
[63 nt withheld, positions 2328-2390]
CCTTTGACGTTGGAGTCCACGTTCTTT
[37 nt withheld, positions 2418-2454]
ACTCTATCTCGGGCTATTCTTTTGATTTATAAGGGATTTTGCCGATTTCGGTCTATTGGTTAAAAAATGA
GCTGATTTAACAAAAATTTAACGCGAATTTTAACAAAATATTAACGTTTACAATTTTATGGTGCACTCTC
AGTACAATCTGCTCTGATGCCGCATAGTTAAGCCAGCCCCGACACCCGCCAACACCCGCTGACGCGCCCT
GACGGGCTTGTCTGCTCCCGGCATCCGCTTACAGACAAGCTGTGACCGTCTCCGGGAGCTGCATGTGTCA
GAGGTTTTCACCGTCATCACCGAAACGCGCGAGACGAAAGGGCCTCGTGATACGCCTATTTTTATAGGTT
AATGTCATGATAATAATGGTTTCTTAGACGTCAGGTGGCACTTTTCGGGGAAATGTGCGCGGAACCCCTA
TTTGTTTATTTTTCTAAATACATTCAAATATGTATCCGCTCATGAGACAATAACCCTGATAAATGCTTCA
ATAATATTGAAAAAGGAAGAGTATGAGTATTCAACATTTCCGTGTCGCCCTTATTCCCTTTTTTGCGGCA
TTTTGCCTTCCTGTTTTTGCTCACCCAGAAACGCTGGTGAAAGTAAAAGATGCTGAAGATCAGTTGGGTG
CACGAGTGGGTTACATCGAACTGGATCTCAACAGCGGTAAGATCCTTGAGAGTTTTCGCCCCGAAGAACG
TTTTCCAATGATGAGCACTTTTAAAGTTCTGCTATGTGGCGCGGTATTATCCCGTATTGACGCCGGGCAA
GAGCAACTCGGTCGCCGCATACACTATTCTCAGAATGACTTGGTTGAGTACTCACCAGTCACAGAAAAGC
ATCTTACGGATGGCATGACAGTAAGAGAATTATGCAGTGCTGCCATAACCATGAGTGATAACACTGCGGC
CAACTTACTTCTGACAACGATCGGAGGACCGAAGGAGCTAACCGCTTTTTTGCACAACATGGGGGATCAT
GTAACTCGCCTTGATCGTTGGGAACCGGAGCTGAATGAAGCCATACCAAACGACGAGCGTGACACCACGA
TGCCTGTAGCAATGGCAACAACGTTGCGCAAACTATTAACTGGCGAACTACTTACTCTAGCTTCCCGGCA
ACAATTAATAGACTGGATGGAGGCGGATAAAGTTGCAGGACCACTTCTGCGCTCGGCCCTTCCGGCTGGC
TGGTTTATTGCTGATAAATCTGGAGCCGGTGAGCGTGGGTCTCGCGGTATCATTGCAGCACTGGGGCCAG
ATGGTAAGCCCTCCCGTATCGTAGTTATCTACACGACGGGGAGTCAGGCAACTATGGATGAACGAAATAG
ACAGATCGCTGAGATAGGTGCCTCACTGATTAAGCATTGGTAACTGTCAGACCAAGTTTACTCATATATA
CTTTAGATTGATTTAAAACTTCATTTTTAATTTAAAAGGATCTAGGTGAAGATCCTTTTTGATAATCTCA
TGACCAAAATCCCTTAACGTGAGTTTTCGTTCCACTGAGCGTCAGACCCCGTAGAAAAGATCAAAGGATC
TTCTTGAGATCCTTTTTTTCTGCGCGTAATCTGCTGCTTGCAAACAAAAAAACCACCGCTACCAGCGGTG
GTTTGTTTGCCGGATCAAGAGCTACCAACTCTTTTTCCGAAGGTAACTGGCTTCAGCAGAGCGCAGATAC
CAAATACTGTTCTTCTAGTGTAGCCGTAGTTAGGCCACCACTTCAAGAACTCTGTAGCACCGCCTACATA
CCTCGCTCTGCTAATCCTGTTACCAGTGGCTGCTGCCAGTGGCGATAAGTCGTGTCTTACCGGGTTGGAC
TCAAGACGATAGTTACCGGATAAGGCGCAGCGGTCGGGCTGAACGGGGGGTTCGTGCACACAGCCCAGCT
TGGAGCGAACGACCTACACCGAACTGAGATACCTACAGCGTGAGCTATGAGAAAGCGCCACGCTTCCCGA
AGGGAGAAAGGCGGACAGGTATCCGGTAAGCGGCAGGGTCGGAACAGGAGAGCGCACGAGGGAGCTTCCA
GGGGGAAACGCCTGGTATCTTTATAGTCCTGTCGGGTTTCGCCACCTCTGACTTGAGCGTCGATTTTTGT
GATGCTCGTCAGGGGGGCGGAGCCTATGGAAAAACGCCAGCAACGCGGCCTTTTTACGGTTCCTGGCCTT
TTGCTGGCCTTTTGCTCACATGTTCTTTCCTGCGTTATCCCCTGATTCTGTGGATAACCGTATTACCGCC
TTTGAGTGAGCTGATACCGCTCGCCGCAGCCGAACGACCGAGCGCAGCGAGTCAGTGAGCGAGGAAGCGG
AAGAGCGCCCAATACGCAAACCGCCTCTCCCCGCGCGTTGGCCGATTCATTAATGCAGCTGGCACGACAG
GTTTCCCGACTGGAAAGCGGGCAGTGAGCGCAACGCAATTAATGTGAGTTAGCTCACTCATTAGGCACCC
CAGGCTTTACACTTTATGCTTCCGCGGCTCGTATGTTGTGTGGAATTGTGAGCGGATAACAATTTCACAC
AGGAAACAGCTATGACCATGATTACGCCACTAGTCCGAGGCCTCGAGATCCGATATCGCCGTGGCGGCCG
CCAGCTGAAGCTTAATTATCCTGGGCACGAGTGAAACAAAGCTAAAACCTTTATTTAGCATGGCCATTGA
ATGTAACAATTATATATATCGCAAGCACAAAAAATCAAGGAGAGAGAACTACCACTTTGTTCATGTGTAC
AATGTTCATTATCTCCATAAGCAAAAAAAAAAAAATAGAAAACATATGCTATAAGGTTGATATTCTCACG
AGTAAGCGGCACTTGCTACTTATTGACATTGCAGATTTTTGGCTACAGAAATAGTATATTAGAGATTATA
ATTGCTAATCAAATCAAAATATAAAATTAGTAAACCAAACCATTTATACCCTTCCTTAGTAGTTATGGAT
TGTTTTTTAATGATATTTCTGCAAACCAAAGAAAGATTGTTATCCAGATAGAATTTAGTTTTGATATTCA
TTTTTTTGTTGAAGATTGAACGCCATATCTGGGCCTCATAATTCAAAAGACGGTGCCATTATCGGTAGCG
TTTCGCATTGTACTGGATTTCAGAAATTTCACAGTTGATGAATCGAAAAGAATGGTCTCATTGCAACACG
TAAGGTTAAGATGTCCCTTTTTACCATTATAGGCAATAAATGAATCATAAAACGACCGTATACTGGTGAA
ATAGTAGGGAGAACGAGTACCTGTAGTAAAAAGTATAAATCATAGTTAATCGGGCAATGTCCCTCGATCA
AGGAGTATTGTGTCATGTTCGAGACAAACGCCAACATTTTTGTTTCTTTTGGACAAATGTTGTTTGCATT
TATGATCCGTTATATTTTGATCTAATGTAGAGTTGCACGTAGTTCTTACTGGCAAAGAAATCGATGCATA
CCAAAAAAGAATAAAGGTGATATTTGATCTTTACCGTTTAGTTCCAACGTAAAATTGTGCCTTTGGACTT
AAAATGGCGTCGTACGCTGCAGGTCGACGCTTCCAAGCAGGTTGAGACAAATCGGATCCGGGGAATTCCC
TAGTATTGTAGAATCTTTATTGTTCGGAGCAGTGCGGCGCGAGGCACATCTGCGTTTCAGGAACGCGACC
GGTGAAGACGAGGACGCACGGAGGAGAGTCTTCCTTCGGAGGGCTGTCACCCGCTCGGCGGCTTCTAATC
CGTGGAATTCCTTTTTTTTTCTTAGCGATTGGCATTATCACATAATGAATTATACATTATATAAAGTAAT
GTGATTTCTTCGAAGAATATACTAAAAAATGAGCAGGCAAGATAAACGAAGGCAAAGATGGTGAGCAAGG
GCGAGGCAGTGATCAAGGAGTTCATGCGGTTCAAGGTGCACATGGAGGGCTCCATGAACGGCCACGAGTT
CGAGATCGAGGGCGAGGGCGAGGGCCGCCCCTACGAGGGCACCCAGACCGCCAAGCTGAAGGTGACCAAG
GGTGGCCCCCTGCCCTTCTCCTGGGACATCCTGTCCCCTCAGTTCATGTACGGCTCCAGGGCCTTCATCA
AGCACCCCGCCGACATCCCCGACTACTATAAGCAGTCCTTCCCCGAGGGCTTCAAGTGGGAGCGCGTGAT
GAACTTCGAGGACGGCGGCGCCGTGACCGTGACCCAGGACACCTCCCTGGAGGACGGCACCCTGATCTAC
AAGGTGAAGCTCCGCGGCACCAACTTCCCTCCTGACGGCCCCGTAATGCAGAAGAAGACAATGGGCTGGG
AAGCGTCCACCGAGCGGTTGTACCCCGAGGACGGCGTGCTGAAGGGCGACATTAAGATGGCCCTGCGCCT
GAAGGACGGCGGCCGTTACCTGGCGGACTTCAAGACCACCTACAAGGCCAAGAAGCCCGTGCAGATGCCC
GGCGCCTACAACGTGGACCGCAAGTTGGACATCACCTCCCACAACGAGGACTACACCGTGGTGGAACAGT
ACGAACGCTCCGAGGGCCGCCACTCCACCGGCGGCATGGACGAGCTGTACAAGTAGCCAAGCTAATTCCG
GGCGAATTTCTTATGATTTATGATTTTTATTATTAAATAAGTTATAAAAAAAATAAGTGTATACAAATTT
TAAAGTGACTCTTAGGTTTTAAAACGAAAATTCTTATTCTTGAGTAACTCTTTCCTGTAGGTCAGGTTGC
TTTCTCAGGTATAGCATGAGGTCGCTCTTATTGACCACACCTCTACCGGCATCCGGCCAGCGACATGGAG
Features (pLannotate 1.2.2; 21 found; start..end, strand, type, name):
   1398..1901    +  CDS            HO (fragment): HO_YEAST - Experimental evidence at protein level: Swiss-Prot protein existence level 1. Initiation of mating type interconversion. This protein is a site-specific endonuclease that cleaves a site in the mat locus on chromosome III. The double-strand break is followed by a unidirectional gene conversion event that replaces the information at the mat locus by information copied from either of the two homologous loci (HMR and HML) that reside at the extremity of the chromosome III. Endonuclease expression takes place in late G1 just before cells enter S phase. From Saccharomyces cerevisiae (stra
   1910..1934    +  misc_feature   MCS (fragment): pBluescript multiple cloning site
   1949..1967    -  promoter       T7 promoter: promoter for bacteriophage T7 RNA polymerase
   1970..2127    +  CDS            lacZα (fragment): LacZα fragment of β-galactosidase; lacZ fragment
   2133..2184    -  misc_feature   bom (fragment): basis of mobility region from pBR322
   2203..2359    +  rep_origin     f1 ori (fragment) (sequence partly withheld): f1 bacteriophage origin of replication; arrow indicates direction of (+) strand synthesis
   2359..2580    +  rep_origin     M13 ori (fragment) (sequence partly withheld): M13 bacteriophage origin of replication; arrow indicates direction of (+) strand synthesis
   2581..2630    -  misc_feature   bom (fragment): basis of mobility region from pBR322
   2732..2767    -  CDS            rop (fragment): Rop protein, which maintains plasmids at low copy number; rop
   2862..2966    +  promoter       AmpR promoter: bla
   2967..3827    +  CDS            AmpR: β-lactamase; bla; confers resistance to ampicillin, carbenicillin, and related antibiotics
   3998..4586    +  rep_origin     ori: high-copy-number ColE1/pMB1/pBR322/pUC origin of replication
   4769..4861    +  CDS            lacI (fragment): lac repressor; lacI; The lac repressor binds to the lac operator to inhibit transcription in E. coli. This inhibition can be relieved by adding lactose or isopropyl-β-D-thiogalactopyranoside (IPTG).
   4874..4895    +  protein_bind   CAP binding site: CAP binding activates transcription in the presence of cAMP. E. coli catabolite activator protein
   4910..4928    +  promoter       lac UV5 promoter (fragment): E. coli lac promoter with an "up" mutation
   4950..4966    +  protein_bind   lac operator: The lac repressor binds to the lac operator to inhibit transcription in E. coli. This inhibition can be relieved by adding lactose or isopropyl-β-D-thiogalactopyranoside (IPTG). lac repressor encoded by lacI
   6049..6166    -  protein_bind   UAS: upstream activating sequence mediating Gal4-dependent induction Gal4
   6175..6291    +  promoter       HIS3 promoter (fragment): S. cerevisiae HIS3
   6292..6987    +  CDS            mScarlet-I: mScarlet-I is a basic (constitutively fluorescent) red fluorescent protein published in 2016, derived from synthetic construct. It is reported to be a rapidly-maturing monomer with moderate acid sensitivity.
   7006..7193    +  terminator     ADH1 terminator: S. cerevisiae ADH1; transcription terminator for the S. cerevisiae alcohol dehydrogenase 1 (ADH1) gene
   7206..1348    +  gene           kanMX (across the origin): yeast selectable marker conferring kanamycin resistance (Wach et al., 1994)
