[The description below was written by a language model from this plasmid's Addgene catalogue record and pLannotate feature annotations shown in this document.]
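Description:
pHO-UAS-mScarlet-I is a yeast integrating vector that places a fluorescent yeast two-hybrid reporter into the Saccharomyces cerevisiae genome. It is built on the HO-Poly-KanMX4-HO backbone, in which the payload is flanked by sequences from the HO endonuclease locus. The annotation detects one HO coding fragment immediately downstream of the kanMX marker. The corresponding upstream homology arm is not explicitly annotated, although an unannotated stretch lies between the lac elements and the UAS. In E. coli the plasmid is maintained through a high-copy ColE1/pUC-type origin and selected with ampicillin via the bla gene. Remnants of cloning-vector elements are also present, including lacZα and lac promoter/operator pieces, a T7 promoter, and f1/M13 origin fragments. No yeast replication origin is annotated, consistent with a design intended for integration rather than episomal maintenance.

The reporter cassette consists of a Gal4-responsive upstream activating sequence placed next to a fragment of the HIS3 promoter, which drives the monomeric, rapidly maturing red fluorescent protein mScarlet-I, followed by the ADH1 terminator. Directly downstream sits the kanMX cassette, which confers G418 resistance for selecting yeast integrants. In a two-hybrid setting, interaction between bait and prey fusion proteins reconstitutes Gal4 activity at the UAS, so red fluorescence provides a quantitative readout of the interaction in place of, or in addition to, growth-based reporters. According to the depositor, NotI digestion releases a linear fragment that integrates into the yeast genome by homologous recombination, giving a stable chromosomal copy of the reporter.
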