Addgene plasmid #183147: pHO-UAS-mScarlet-I
Purpose: Yeat two-hybrid fluorecent reporter for genomic integration
Depositing lab: Assaf Mosquna. Depositing organization: Hebrew University. Publication: A Modified Yeast Two-Hybrid Platform Enables Dynamic Control of Expression Intensities to Unmask Properties of Protein-Protein Interactions. Feuer E, Zimran G, Shpilman M, Mosquna A. ACS Synth Biol. 2022 Jul 27. doi: 10.1021/acssynbio.2c00192. PubMed 35895499.
Backbone
  Vector backbone: HO-Poly-KanMX4-HO
  Backbone manufacturer: Voth et al., 2001
  Selectable markers: Neomycin (select with G418)
Growth in bacteria
  Bacterial resistance: Ampicillin, 100 μg/mL
  Growth temperature: 37°C
  Growth strain: DH5alpha
  Copy number: Unknown
Gene/Insert
  Gene/Insert name: mScarlet-I
  Species: Synthetic
Terms and licenses: Academic/Nonprofit Terms; Industry Terms: Not Available to Industry
Depositor comments: Digest with NotI for obtaining linear fragment for genomic integration to yeast via homologous recombination.
How to cite: pHO-UAS-mScarlet-I was a gift from Assaf Mosquna (Addgene plasmid # 183147 ; http://n2t.net/addgene:183147 ; RRID:Addgene_183147)
